>Addgene plasmid #19811 | pEGFP-U6-shR-E2-3 | addgene partial sequence | sequence record 25573 | mU6-F 5'-ATATCCCTTGGAGAAAAGCCTT-3'
CCCTAGATGGGGTGTTTTGAGNCTNTAAATATCCCCTTGGAGAAAAGCCCTTGTTTGANGGGTTGACATG
NANTCACNCCCTTTCNNGAGATGNATGCTACTCATGCTCAACCTCCNAANCGCCNTCTTCGCATNAGGCC
ATCCCCCCCNCCNNACNNACCCCCCNCCGNCCNACNGTATNNGCTNCCNTCCCCCCCCNCCNTNGACCNC
CNCCCCTTGCTCCCCNTNCCNAAACCTCCCCCNCACTCACCCCCNNANNCCCTCTCCCCCNAACCCCCGC
NAGNAAAANNNGANCNCACNCCCCNCCCNGNNCCNCNCNACCCCNCCACGCCCNGGACCACCCGCGCCAN
CCTTCNCGCCNANCGNCCNCCCCGCNCCGCCCGACCCNCACNNGCCTCCCTGCCCNNNCCCCGCACCTCN
GCNCCCCCGCTACCCTACNCCNACANCNCNCCACCACTNGCGCTNCNNCNGAGNATCCTCNCACGCACGG
NNCANGCACCCCNNCCGNCNNGCCCTACACATCCTCCCNCCCCGCGCCCCCGNCGANNCCNCCCCCTCGC
GTCCCCTATCCACAANNCCCCCCACCANCCCACNCCNTCNNCGCCCNCCGCNNNGTACCCCTCTGCAGNC
CNCCCGGNCCCCGNANCCGGATNNNGCNCTCCCTNCTGCAACTCATCCNTCACCNTCCCGCNNNACCCCC
TTTCCNNNCNCNCCAACNTACCCCACCGCCCCCCGNANNCACCCNCCCGNCNCCCNNNNCAACNTCANCC
ANCACCANCTGCCCCCGACGNGCNCCCCCCCCCCANCACCANANNANACACGNCCCTCCCNCNTNNNCCG
CGNCNCNACCCAANCAACANC
