>Addgene plasmid #19811 | pEGFP-U6-shR-E2-3 | addgene partial sequence | sequence record 25574 | mU6-F 5'-ATATCCCTTGGAGAAAAGCCTT-3'
NGGGNNTAGAGTAATCCATTCAGAGATGTATGTTACTCATGTCAACCTCTTTTTTAATTCTTTGTTAGGC
CTGGTACCTCTAGAGATATCCTGCAGTGGCCAATGCATTGGTTCGCGGCCGCCACCGCGGTGGAGCTCCA
GCTTTTGTTCCCTTTAGTGAGGGTTAATTGCGCGCTTGGCGTAATCATGGTCATAGCTGTTTCCTGTGTG
AAATTGTTATCCGCTCGGGCCCTGCCATAGCCTCAGGTTACTCATATATACTTTAGATTGATTTAAAACT
TCATTTTTAATTTAAAAGGATCTAGGTGAAGATCCTTTTTGATAATCTCATGACCAAAATCCCTTAACGT
GAGTTTTCGTTCCACTGAGCGTCAGACCCCGTAGAAAAGATCAAAGGATCTTCTTGAGATCCTTTTTTTC
TGCGCGTAATCTGCTGCTTGCAAACAAAAAAACCACCGCTACCAGCGGTGGTTTGTTTGCCGGATCAAGA
GCTACCAACTCTTTTTCCGAAGGTAACTGGCTTCAGCAGAGCGCAGATACCAAATACTGTTCTTCTAGTG
TAGCCGTAGTTAGGCCACCACTTCAAGAACTCTGTAGCACCGCCTACATACCTCGCTCTGCTAATCCTGT
TACCAGTGGCTGCTGCCAGTGGCGATAAGTCGTGTCTTACCGGGTTGGACTCAAGACGATAGTTACCGGA
TAAGGCGCAGCGGTCGGGCTGAACGGGGGGTTCGTGCACACAGCCCAGCTTGGAGCGAACGACCTACACC
GAACTGAGATACCTACAGCGTGAGCTATGAGAAAGCGCCACGCTTCCCGAAGGGAGAAAGGCGGACAGGT
ATCCGGTAAGCGGCAGGGTCGGAACAGGAGAGCGCACGAGGGACTCCAGGGGAACNCNGGACTNAAGCCG
CGNCNCCCCCTGCNGGNTCCCCNCCTNTGACTNGAGCGNCANTTTGGGANGCCCCCAGGGGGGGGGNNCC
ANGGAAAAAACCCCCCACCCCGCCTTTTNNGGTTCCCGN
