[The description below was written by a language model from this plasmid's Addgene catalogue record.]
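Description:
pEGFP-U6-shR-E2-3 is a mammalian expression and RNAi plasmid built on the pEGFP-U6 backbone, which is recorded as about 5 kb without the insert. It is maintained as a high-copy plasmid in E. coli under kanamycin selection. No feature table accompanies the entry, so the origin of replication, the promoter driving the fluorescent protein and any mammalian selection marker are not explicitly documented. The backbone name implies two things. One is an EGFP reporter, which would mark transfected cells. The other is a U6 promoter, the RNA polymerase III promoter commonly used to transcribe short hairpin RNAs with defined ends.

The payload is a roughly 50 bp shRNA insert cloned by restriction digestion between PmeI and EcoRI sites, both of which remain intact, so the hairpin could be excised or exchanged. Once transcribed, such a hairpin is processed by the cellular RNAi machinery into a small interfering RNA that directs knockdown of transcripts carrying the matching target. The depositor supplies a target sequence for shR-E2-3, but the record does not name the gene or the species it comes from, and the meaning of "E2-3" is not explained.

The associated publication concerns a construct with fluorescent indicators for conditional miRNA expression, which suggests this plasmid served as a conventional U6-driven shRNA tool in that work, although its exact role is not stated. Its general use is transient knockdown in cultured mammalian cells, with fluorescence presumably identifying the cells that took up the plasmid. Distribution is limited to academic and nonprofit users.
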