Addgene plasmid #19811: pEGFP-U6-shR-E2-3
Depositing lab: Zuoshang Xu. Depositing organization: University of Massachusetts, Worcester. Publication: A construct with fluorescent indicators for conditional expression of miRNA. Qiu L, Wang H, Xia X, Zhou H, Xu Z. BMC Biotechnol. 2008 Oct 7;8:77. doi: 10.1186/1472-6750-8-77. PubMed 18840295.
Backbone
  Vector backbone: pEGFP-U6
  Backbone size w/o insert (bp): 5000
  Vector type: Mammalian Expression, RNAi
Growth in bacteria
  Bacterial resistance: Kanamycin, 50 μg/mL
  Growth temperature: 37°C
  Growth strain: DH5alpha
  Copy number: High Copy
Gene/Insert
  Gene/Insert name: shRNA
  Insert size (bp): 50
  Cloning method: Restriction Enzyme; 5′ cloning site PmeI (not destroyed); 3′ cloning site EcoRI (not destroyed)
  Sequencing primers: 5′ ATATCCCTTGGAGAAAAGCCTT
Terms and licenses: Academic/Nonprofit Terms; Industry Terms: Not Available to Industry
Depositor comments: Target sequence for shR-E2-3 - 5'-GAGGTTGACATGAGTAACATACA
How to cite: pEGFP-U6-shR-E2-3 was a gift from Zuoshang Xu (Addgene plasmid # 19811 ; http://n2t.net/addgene:19811 ; RRID:Addgene_19811)
